Addgene plasmid #209131: COC053
Purpose: Enzymatic biotinylation of proteins at a specific lysine residue in a recognition sequence. This has multiple applications, especially in the study of protein-protein interactions.
Depositing lab: Christopher A. O'Callaghan. Depositing organization: University of Oxford. Publication: BirA enzyme: production and application in the study of membrane receptor-ligand interactions by site-specific biotinylation. O'callaghan CA, Byford MF, Wyer JR, Willcox BE, Jakobsen BK, McMichael AJ, Bell JI. Anal Biochem. 1999 Jan 1;266(1):9-15. doi: 10.1006/abio.1998.2930. PubMed 9887208.
Backbone
  Vector backbone: pGEX-2T
  Total vector size (bp): 5917
  Vector type: Bacterial Expression
Growth in bacteria
  Bacterial resistance: Ampicillin, 100 μg/mL
  Growth temperature: 37°C
  Growth strain: DH5alpha
  Growth instructions: Use E. coli strain BL21(DE3)pLysS for protein expression.
  Copy number: Unknown
Gene/Insert
  Gene/Insert name: Enzyme BirA (alt names: birA; DNA-binding transcriptional repressor/biotin-[acetyl-CoA-carboxylase] ligase BirA)
  Species: E. coli
  Insert size (bp): 963
  GenBank ID: NP_418404.1
  Entrez Gene: birA (a.k.a. b3973, ECK3965, bioR, dhbB)
  Cloning method: Restriction Enzyme; 5′ cloning site BamHI (not destroyed); 3′ cloning site BamHI (not destroyed)
  Sequencing primers: 5′ GGA GAC AAT GGA TCC AAG GAT AAC ACC GTG CCA CTG AAA TTG; 3′ GAT GCC CCA AGC TTG GAT CCT CAT TTT TCT GCA CTA CGC AGG GAT ATT TCA CCG CC
Terms and licenses: Academic/Nonprofit Terms; Industry Terms: Not Available to Industry
How to cite: COC053 was a gift from Christopher A. O'Callaghan (Addgene plasmid # 209131 ; http://n2t.net/addgene:209131 ; RRID:Addgene_209131)
