[The description below was written by a language model from this plasmid's Addgene catalogue record and pLannotate feature annotations shown in this document.]
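Description:
COC053 is a bacterial expression plasmid built on the pGEX-2T backbone that produces the E. coli biotin protein ligase BirA as a glutathione S-transferase fusion. It is propagated in E. coli through a ColE1/pMB1-type origin of replication and selected with ampicillin via the β-lactamase (AmpR) gene and its own promoter. The catalogue lists a total size of 5917 bp, while the sequenced record used for annotation is 5,908 nt; copy number is recorded as unknown. Short fragments of rop, bom and yciV, along with a lac promoter/operator and lacZα segment, are detected as backbone remnants and play no evident part in expression of the insert.

The expression cassette consists of the hybrid tac promoter followed by a lac operator, driving the Schistosoma japonicum GST coding sequence with the roughly 960 bp birA coding sequence placed directly downstream, inserted at a BamHI site that is retained on both sides. The plasmid also carries lacI under its own promoter, so the lac repressor holds the tac promoter off until it is relieved by IPTG or lactose, giving inducible production of GST-BirA. The GST moiety allows affinity capture on glutathione resin; pGEX-2T normally encodes a thrombin cleavage site between GST and the insert, although this element is not annotated in the feature table. The record names a BL21(DE3)pLysS strain as the host for protein production.

The purified enzyme is used to attach biotin to a specific lysine within a recognition sequence engineered into target proteins. This site-specific biotinylation supports studies of protein-protein interactions, including membrane receptor-ligand interactions.
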