Features (pLannotate 1.2.2; 17 found; start..end, strand, type, name):
      2..118     -  CDS            yciV (fragment): RNAAM_ECOLI - Also known as trpH From Escherichia coli (strain K12).
    194..222     +  promoter       tac promoter: strong E. coli promoter; hybrid between the trp and lac UV5 promoters
    230..246     +  protein_bind   lac operator: The lac repressor binds to the lac operator to inhibit transcription in E. coli. This inhibition can be relieved by adding lactose or isopropyl-β-D-thiogalactopyranoside (IPTG). lac repressor encoded by lacI
    269..922     +  CDS            GST26_SCHJA: Experimental evidence at protein level: Swiss-Prot protein existence level 1. GST isoenzymes appear to play a central role in the parasite detoxification system. Other functions are also suspected including a role in increasing the solubility of haematin in the parasite gut. From Schistosoma japonicum (Blood fluke).
    947..1901    +  CDS            BirA (fragment): E. coli biotin protein ligase; birA
   1936..1975    +  CDS            rop (fragment): Rop protein, which maintains plasmids at low copy number; rop
   2077..2117    +  misc_feature   bom (fragment): basis of mobility region from pBR322
   2222..2326    +  promoter       AmpR promoter: bla
   2327..3187    +  CDS            AmpR: β-lactamase; bla; confers resistance to ampicillin, carbenicillin, and related antibiotics
   3358..3946    +  rep_origin     ori: high-copy-number ColE1/pMB1/pBR322/pUC origin of replication
   4132..4183    -  misc_feature   bom (fragment): basis of mobility region from pBR322
   4190..4267    +  promoter       lacI promoter: lacI
   4268..5350    +  CDS            lacI: lac repressor; lacI; The lac repressor binds to the lac operator to inhibit transcription in E. coli. This inhibition can be relieved by adding lactose or isopropyl-β-D-thiogalactopyranoside (IPTG).
   5363..5384    +  protein_bind   CAP binding site: CAP binding activates transcription in the presence of cAMP. E. coli catabolite activator protein
   5399..5429    +  promoter       lac promoter: promoter for the E. coli lac operon
   5437..5453    +  protein_bind   lac operator: The lac repressor binds to the lac operator to inhibit transcription in E. coli. This inhibition can be relieved by adding lactose or isopropyl-β-D-thiogalactopyranoside (IPTG). lac repressor encoded by lacI
   5473..5646    +  CDS            lacZα: LacZα fragment of β-galactosidase; lacZ fragment
>Addgene plasmid #209131 | COC053 | addgene full sequence | sequence record 422888 | Addgene NGS Result
GCGTTGGAATTAGCTTATCGACTGCACGGTGCACCAATGCTTCTGGCGTCAGGCAGCCATCGGAAGCTGT
GGTATGGCTGTGCAGGTCGTAAATCACTGCATAATTCGTGTCGCTCAAGGCGCACTCCCGTTCTGGATAA
TGTTTTTTGCGCCGACATCATAACGGTTCTGGCAAATATTCTGAAATGAGCTGTTGACAATTAATCATCG
GCTCGTATAATGTGTGGAATTGTGAGCGGATAACAATTTCACACAGGAAACAGTATTCATGTCCCCTATA
CTAGGTTATTGGAAAATTAAGGGCCTTGTGCAACCCACTCGACTTCTTTTGGAATATCTTGAAGAAAAAT
ATGAAGAGCATTTGTATGAGCGCGATGAAGGTGATAAATGGCGAAACAAAAAGTTTGAATTGGGTTTGGA
GTTTCCCAATCTTCCTTATTATATTGATGGTGATGTTAAATTAACACAGTCTATGGCCATCATACGTTAT
ATAGCTGACAAGCACAACATGTTGGGTGGTTGTCCAAAAGAGCGTGCAGAGATTTCAATGCTTGAAGGAG
CGGTTTTGGATATTAGATACGGTGTTTCGAGAATTGCATATAGTAAAGACTTTGAAACTCTCAAAGTTGA
TTTTCTTAGCAAGCTACCTGAAATGCTGAAAATGTTCGAAGATCGTTTATGTCATAAAACATATTTAAAT
GGTGATCATGTAACCCATCCTGACTTCATGTTGTATGACGCTCTTGATGTTGTTTTATACATGGACCCAA
TGTGCCTGGATGCGTTCCCAAAATTAGTTTGTTTTAAAAAACGTATTGAAGCTATCCCACAAATTGATAA
GTACTTGAAATCCAGCAAGTATATAGCATGGCCTTTGCAGGGCTGGCAAGCCACGTTTGGTGGTGGCGAC
CATCCTCCAAAATCGGATCTGGTTCCGCGTGGATCCAAGGATAACACCGTGCCACTGAAATTGATTGCCC
TGTTAGCGAACGGTGAATTTCACTCTGGCGAGCAGTTGGGTGAAACGCTGGGAATGAGCCGGGCGGCTAT
TAATAAACACATTCAGACACTGCGTGACTGGGGCGTTGATGTCTTTACCGTTCCGGGTAAAGGATACAGC
CTGCCTGAGCCTATCCAGTTACTTAATGCTAAACAGATATTGGGTCAGCTGGATGGCGGTAGTGTAGCCG
TGCTGCCAGTGATTGACTCCACGAATCAGTACCTTCTTGATCGTATCGGAGAGCTTAAATCGGGCGATGC
TTGCATTGCAGAATACCAGCAGGCTGGCCGTGGTCGCCGGGGTCGGAAATGGTTTTCGCCTTTTGGCGCA
AACTTATATTTGTCGATGTTCTGGCGTCTGGAACAAGGCCCGGCGGCGGCGATTGGTTTAAGTCTGGTTA
TCGGTATCGTGATGGCGGAAGTATTACGCAAGCTGGGTGCAGATAAAGTTCGTGTTAAATGGCCTAATGA
CCTCTATCTGCAGGATCGCAAGCTGGCAGGCATTCTGGTGGAGCTGACTGGCAAAACTGGCGATGCGGCG
CAAATAGTCATTGGAGCCGGGATCAACATGGCAATGCGCCGTGTTGAAGAGAGTGTCGTTAATCAGGGGT
GGATCACGCTGCAGGAAGCGGGGATCAATCTCGATCGTAATACGTTGGCGGCCATGCTAATACGTGAATT
ACGTGCTGCGTTGGAACTCTTCGAACAAGAAGGATTGGCACCTTATCTGTCGCGCTGGGAAAAGCTGGAT
AATTTTATTAATCGCCCAGTGAAACTTATCATTGGTGATAAAGAAATATTTGGCATTTCACGCGGAATAG
ACAAACAGGGGGCTTTATTACTTGAGCAGGATGGAATAATAAAACCCTGGATGGGCGGTGAAATATCCCT
GCGTAGTGCAGGATCCCCGGGAATTCATCGTGACTGACTGACGATCTGCCTCGCGCGTTTCGGTGATGAC
GGTGAAAACCTCTGACACATGCAGCTCCCGGAGACGGTCACAGCTTGTCTGTAAGCGGATGCCGGGAGCA
GACAAGCCCGTCAGGGCGCGTCAGCGGGTGTTGGCGGGTGTCGGGGCGCAGCCATGACCCAGTCACGTAG
CGATAGCGGAGTGTATAATTCTTGAAGACGAAAGGGCCTCGTGATACGCCTATTTTTATAGGTTAATGTC
ATGATAATAATGGTTTCTTAGACGTCAGGTGGCACTTTTCGGGGAAATGTGCGCGGAACCCCTATTTGTT
TATTTTTCTAAATACATTCAAATATGTATCCGCTCATGAGACAATAACCCTGATAAATGCTTCAATAATA
TTGAAAAAGGAAGAGTATGAGTATTCAACATTTCCGTGTCGCCCTTATTCCCTTTTTTGCGGCATTTTGC
CTTCCTGTTTTTGCTCACCCAGAAACGCTGGTGAAAGTAAAAGATGCTGAAGATCAGTTGGGTGCACGAG
TGGGTTACATCGAACTGGATCTCAACAGCGGTAAGATCCTTGAGAGTTTTCGCCCCGAAGAACGTTTTCC
AATGATGAGCACTTTTAAAGTTCTGCTATGTGGCGCGGTATTATCCCGTGTTGACGCCGGGCAAGAGCAA
CTCGGTCGCCGCATACACTATTCTCAGAATGACTTGGTTGAGTACTCACCAGTCACAGAAAAGCATCTTA
CGGATGGCATGACAGTAAGAGAATTATGCAGTGCTGCCATAACCATGAGTGATAACACTGCGGCCAACTT
ACTTCTGACAACGATCGGAGGACCGAAGGAGCTAACCGCTTTTTTGCACAACATGGGGGATCATGTAACT
CGCCTTGATCGTTGGGAACCGGAGCTGAATGAAGCCATACCAAACGACGAGCGTGACACCACGATGCCTG
CAGCAATGGCAACAACGTTGCGCAAACTATTAACTGGCGAACTACTTACTCTAGCTTCCCGGCAACAATT
AATAGACTGGATGGAGGCGGATAAAGTTGCAGGACCACTTCTGCGCTCGGCCCTTCCGGCTGGCTGGTTT
ATTGCTGATAAATCTGGAGCCGGTGAGCGTGGGTCTCGCGGTATCATTGCAGCACTGGGGCCAGATGGTA
AGCCCTCCCGTATCGTAGTTATCTACACGACGGGGAGTCAGGCAACTATGGATGAACGAAATAGACAGAT
CGCTGAGATAGGTGCCTCACTGATTAAGCATTGGTAACTGTCAGACCAAGTTTACTCATATATACTTTAG
ATTGATTTAAAACTTCATTTTTAATTTAAAAGGATCTAGGTGAAGATCCTTTTTGATAATCTCATGACCA
AAATCCCTTAACGTGAGTTTTCGTTCCACTGAGCGTCAGACCCCGTAGAAAAGATCAAAGGATCTTCTTG
AGATCCTTTTTTTCTGCGCGTAATCTGCTGCTTGCAAACAAAAAAACCACCGCTACCAGCGGTGGTTTGT
TTGCCGGATCAAGAGCTACCAACTCTTTTTCCGAAGGTAACTGGCTTCAGCAGAGCGCAGATACCAAATA
CTGTCCTTCTAGTGTAGCCGTAGTTAGGCCACCACTTCAAGAACTCTGTAGCACCGCCTACATACCTCGC
TCTGCTAATCCTGTTACCAGTGGCTGCTGCCAGTGGCGATAAGTCGTGTCTTACCGGGTTGGACTCAAGA
CGATAGTTACCGGATAAGGCGCAGCGGTCGGGCTGAACGGGGGGTTCGTGCACACAGCCCAGCTTGGAGC
GAACGACCTACACCGAACTGAGATACCTACAGCGTGAGCTATGAGAAAGCGCCACGCTTCCCGAAGGGAG
AAAGGCGGACAGGTATCCGGTAAGCGGCAGGGTCGGAACAGGAGAGCGCACGAGGGAGCTTCCAGGGGGA
AACGCCTGGTATCTTTATAGTCCTGTCGGGTTTCGCCACCTCTGACTTGAGCGTCGATTTTTGTGATGCT
CGTCAGGGGGGCGGAGCCTATGGAAAAACGCCAGCAACGCGGCCTTTTTACGGTTCCTGGCCTTTTGCTG
GCCTTTTGCTCACATGTTCTTTCCTGCGTTATCCCCTGATTCTGTGGATAACCGTATTACCGCCTTTGAG
TGAGCTGATACCGCTCGCCGCAGCCGAACGACCGAGCGCAGCGAGTCAGTGAGCGAGGAAGCGGAAGAGC
GCCTGATGCGGTATTTTCTCCTTACGCATCTGTGCGGTATTTCACACCGCATAAATTCCGACACCATCGA
ATGGCGCAAAACCTTTCGCGGTATGGCATGATAGCGCCCGGAAGAGAGTCAATTCAGGGTGGTGAATGTG
AAACCAGTAACGTTATACGATGTCGCAGAGTATGCCGGTGTCTCTTATCAGACCGTTTCCCGCGTGGTGA
ACCAGGCCAGCCACGTTTCTGCGAAAACGCGGGAAAAAGTGGAAGCGGCGATGGCGGAGCTGAATTACAT
TCCCAACCGCGTGGCACAACAACTGGCGGGCAAACAGTCGTTGCTGATTGGCGTTGCCACCTCCAGTCTG
GCCCTGCACGCGCCGTCGCAAATTGTCGCGGCGATTAAATCTCGCGCCGATCAACTGGGTGCCAGCGTGG
TGGTGTCGATGGTAGAACGAAGCGGCGTCGAAGCCTGTAAAGCGGCGGTGCACAATCTTCTCGCGCAACG
CGTCAGTGGGCTGATCATTAACTATCCGCTGGATGACCAGGATGCCATTGCTGTGGAAGCTGCCTGCACT
AATGTTCCGGCGTTATTTCTTGATGTCTCTGACCAGACACCCATCAACAGTATTATTTTCTCCCATGAAG
ACGGTACGCGACTGGGCGTGGAGCATCTGGTCGCATTGGGTCACCAGCAAATCGCGCTGTTAGCGGGCCC
ATTAAGTTCTGTCTCGGCGCGTCTGCGTCTGGCTGGCTGGCATAAATATCTCACTCGCAATCAAATTCAG
CCGATAGCGGAACGGGAAGGCGACTGGAGTGCCATGTCCGGTTTTCAACAAACCATGCAAATGCTGAATG
AGGGCATCGTTCCCACTGCGATGCTGGTTGCCAACGATCAGATGGCGCTGGGCGCAATGCGCGCCATTAC
CGAGTCCGGGCTGCGCGTTGGTGCGGATATCTCGGTAGTGGGATACGACGATACCGAAGACAGCTCATGT
TATATCCCGCCGTTAACCACCATCAAACAGGATTTTCGCCTGCTGGGGCAAACCAGCGTGGACCGCTTGC
TGCAACTCTCTCAGGGCCAGGCGGTGAAGGGCAATCAGCTGTTGCCCGTCTCACTGGTGAAAAGAAAAAC
CACCCTGGCGCCCAATACGCAAACCGCCTCTCCCCGCGCGTTGGCCGATTCATTAATGCAGCTGGCACGA
CAGGTTTCCCGACTGGAAAGCGGGCAGTGAGCGCAACGCAATTAATGTAAGTTAGCTCACTCATTAGGCA
CCCCAGGCTTTACACTTTATGCTTCCGGCTCGTATGTTGTGTGGAATTGTGAGCGGATAACAATTTCACA
CAGGAAACAGCTATGACCATGATTACGGATTCACTGGCCGTCGTTTTACAACGTCGTGACTGGGAAAACC
CTGGCGTTACCCAACTTAATCGCCTTGCAGCACATCCCCCTTTCGCCAGCTGGCGTAATAGCGAAGAGGC
CCGCACCGATCGCCCTTCCCAACAGTTGCGCAGCCTGAATGGCGAATGGCGCTTTGCCTGGTTTCCGGCA
CCAGAAGCGGTGCCGGAAAGCTGGCTGGAGTGCGATCTTCCTGAGGCCGATACTGTCGTCGTCCCCTCAA
ACTGGCAGATGCACGGTTACGATGCGCCCATCTACACCAACGTGACCTATCCCATTACGGTCAATCCGCC
GTTTGTTCCCACGGAGAATCCGACGGGTTGTTACTCGCTCACATTTAATGTTGATGAAAGCTGGCTACAG
GAAGGCCAGACGCGAATTATTTTTGATG
